>Addgene plasmid #156583 | pD649-HAsp-FCGR2C-Fc(DAPA)-AviTag-6xHis | addgene full sequence | sequence record 424381 | Addgene NGS Result
GGCATTGATTATTGACTAGTTATTAATAGTAATCAATTACGGGGTCATTAGTTCATAGCCCATATATGGA
GTTCCGCGTTACATAACTTACGGTAAATGGCCCGCCTGGCTGACCGCCCAACGACCCCCGCCCATTGACG
TCAATAATGACGTATGTTCCCATAGTAACGCCAATAGGGACTTTCCATTGACGTCAATGGGTGGAGTATT
TACGGTAAACTGCCCACTTGGCAGTACATCAAGTGTATCATATGCCAAGTACGCCCCCTATTGACGTCAA
TGACGGTAAATGGCCCGCCTGGCATTATGCCCAGTACATGACCTTATGGGACTTTCCTACTTGGCAGTAC
ATCTACGTATTAGTCATCGCTATTACCATGGTGATGCGGTTTTGGCAGTACATCAATGGGCGTGGATAGC
GGTTTGACTCACGGGGATTTCCAAGTCTCCACCCCATTGACGTCAATGGGAGTTTGTTTTGGCACCAAAA
TCAACGGGACTTTCCAAAATGTCGTAACAACTCCGCCCCATTGACGCAAATGGGCGGTAGGCGTGTACGG
TGGGAGGTCTATATAAGCAGAGCTCGTTTAGTGAACCGTCAGATCGCCTGGAGACGCCATCCACGCTGTT
TTGACCTCCATAGAAGACACCGGGACCGATCCAGCCTCCGCGGCCGGGAACGGTGCATTGGAACGCGGAT
TCCCCGTGCCAAGAGTGACGTAAGTACCGCCTATAGAGTCTATAGGCCCACCCCCTTGGCTTCGTTAGAA
CGCGGCTACAATTAATACATAACCTTATGTATCATACACATACGATTTAGGTGACACTATAGAATAACAT
CCACTTTGCCTTTCTCTCCACAGGTGTCCACTCCCAGGTCCAACTGCACCTCGGTTCTATCGAAAACGCG
CCTGCTAGCGCCACCATGAAGACCATCATTGCCCTGAGCTACATCTTCTGCCTGGTGTTCGCTGCGGCCG
CCACACCAGCTGCTCCTCCAAAAGCTGTGCTGAAGCTGGAACCCCAGTGGATCAACGTGCTGCAAGAGGA
TAGCGTGACCCTGACCTGTAGAGGCACACACAGCCCTGAGAGCGACAGCATCCAGTGGTTCCACAACGGC
AATCTGATCCCCACACACACCCAGCCTAGCTACCGGTTCAAGGCCAACAACAACGACAGCGGCGAGTACA
CCTGTCAGACAGGCCAGACATCTCTGAGCGATCCTGTGCACCTGACAGTGCTGTCTGAATGGCTGGTGCT
GCAGACCCCTCACCTGGAATTTCAAGAGGGCGAGACAATCGTGCTGCGGTGCCACTCTTGGAAGGACAAG
CCTCTGGTCAAAGTGACATTCTTCCAGAACGGGAAGTCCAAGAAGTTCAGCAGAAGCGACCCCAACTTCA
GCATCCCTCAGGCCAATCACAGCCACTCCGGCGATTACCACTGTACCGGCAATATCGGCTACACCCTGTA
CAGCAGCAAGCCCGTGACAATCACAGTGCAGGCCCCTAGCAGCAGCCCTATGGGAGGCGCGCCGGGCGGC
GACAAGACCCACACCTGCCCCCCCTGCCCAGCTCCAGAACTGCTGGGAGGGCCTTCCGTGTTCCTGTTCC
CCCCCAAGCCCAAGGACACCCTGATGATCAGCAGGACCCCCGAGGTGACCTGCGTGGTGGTGGCCGTGTC
CCACGAGGACCCAGAGGTGAAGTTCAACTGGTACGTGGACGGCGTGGAGGTGCACAACGCCAAGACCAAG
CCCAGAGAGGAGCAGTACAACAGCACCTACAGGGTGGTGTCCGTGCTGACCGTGCTGCACCAGGACTGGC
TGAACGGCAAAGAATACAAGTGCAAAGTCTCCAACAAGGCCCTGGCTGCCCCAATCGAAAAGACAATCAG
CAAGGCCAAGGGCCAGCCACGGGAGCCCCAGGTGTACACCCTGCCCCCCAGCCGGGAGGAGATGACCAAG
AACCAGGTGTCCCTGACCTGTCTGGTGAAGGGCTTCTACCCCAGCGATATCGCCGTGGAGTGGGAGAGCA
ACGGCCAGCCCGAGAACAACTACAAGACCACCCCCCCAGTGCTGGACAGCGACGGCAGCTTCTTCCTGTA
CAGCAAGCTGACCGTGGACAAGTCCAGGTGGCAGCAGGGCAACGTGTTCAGCTGCAGCGTGATGCACGAG
GCCCTGCACAACCACTACACCCAGAAGTCCCTGAGCCTGAGCCCCGGCGGCAGCGGTCTTAATGATATTT
TCGAGGCTCAGAAGATTGAGTGGCATGAACACCACCACCATCACCACTAAGGCCGGCCTGTAGTCACTGG
CACAACGCGTTACCCGGTAAGCCAATCGGGTATACACGGTCGTCATACTGCAGACAGGGTTCTTCTACTT
TGCAAGATAGTCTTGAGTAGTAAAATAAATAGATAGAGAAAATCAGCCTCGACTGTGCCTTCTAGTTGCC
AGCCATCTGTTGTTTGCCCCTCCCCCGTGCCTTCCTTGACCCTGGAAGGTGCCACTCCCACTGTCCTTTC
CTAATAAAATGAGGAAATTGCATCACAACACTCAACCCTATCTCGGTCTATTCTTTTGATTTATAAGGGA
TTTTGCCGATTTCGGCCTATTGGTTAAAAAATGAGCTGATTTAACAAAAATTTAACGCGAATTAATTCTG
TGGAATGTGTGTCAGTTAGGGTGTGGAAAGTCCCCAGGCTCCCCAGCAGGCAGAAGTATGCAAAGCATGC
ATCTCAATTAGTCAGCAACCAGGTGTGGAAAGTCCCCAGGCTCCCCAGCAGGCAGAAGTATGCAAAGCAT
GCATCTCAATTAGTCAGCAACCATAGTCCCGCCCCTAACTCCGCCCATCCCGCCCCTAACTCCGCCCAGT
TCCGCCCATTCTCCGCCCCATGGCTGACTAATTTTTTTTATTTATGCAGAGGCCGAGGCCGCCTCTGCCT
CTGAGCTATTCCAGAAGTAGTGAGGAGGCTTTTTTGGAGGCCTAGGCTTTTGCAAAAAGCTCCCGGGAGC
TTGTATATCCATTTTCGGATCTGATCAGCACGTGTTGACAATTAATCATCGGCATAGTATATCGGCATAG
TATAATACGACAAGGTGAGGAACTAAACCATGACCGAGTACAAGCCCACGGTGCGCCTCGCCACCCGCGA
CGACGTCCCCAGGGCCGTACGCACCCTCGCCGCCGCGTTCGCCGACTACCCCGCCACGCGCCACACCGTC
GATCCGGACCGCCACATCGAGCGGGTCACCGAGCTGCAAGAACTCTTCCTCACGCGCGTCGGGCTCGACA
TCGGCAAGGTGTGGGTCGCGGACGACGGCGCCGCGGTGGCGGTCTGGACCACGCCGGAGAGCGTCGAAGC
GGGGGCGGTGTTCGCCGAGATCGGCCCGCGCATGGCCGAGTTGAGCGGTTCCCGGCTGGCCGCGCAGCAA
CAGATGGAAGGCCTCCTGGCGCCGCACCGGCCCAAGGAGCCCGCGTGGTTCCTGGCCACCGTCGGCGTCT
CGCCCGACCACCAGGGCAAGGGTCTGGGCAGCGCCGTCGTGCTCCCCGGAGTGGAGGCGGCCGAGCGCGC
CGGGGTGCCCGCCTTCCTGGAGACATCCGCGCCCCGCAACCTCCCCTTCTACGAGCGGCTCGGCTTCACC
GTCACCGCCGACGTCGAGGTGCCCGAAGGACCGCGCACCTGGTGCATGACCCGCAAGCCCGGTGCCTGAC
ACGTGCTACGAGATTTCGATTCCACCGCCGCCTTCTATGAAAGGTTGGGCTTCGGAATCGTTTTCCGGGA
CGCCGGCTGGATGATCCTCCAGCGCGGGGATCTCATGCTGGAGTTCTTCGCCCACCCCAACTTGTTTATT
GCAGCTTATAATGGTTACAAATAAAGCAATAGCATCACAAATTTCACAAATAAAGCATTTTTTTCACTGC
ATTCTAGTTGTGGTTTGTCCAAACTCATCAATGTATCTTATCATGTCTGTATACCGTCGACCTCTAGCTA
GAGCTTGGCGTAATCATGGTCATTACCAATGCTTAATCAGTGAGGCACCTATCTCAGCGATCTGTCTATT
TCGTTCATCCATAGTTGCCTGACTCCCCGTCGTGTAGATAACTACGATACGGGAGGGCTTACCATCTGGC
CCCAGCGCTGCGATGATACCGCGAGAACCACGCTCACCGGCTCCGGATTTATCAGCAATAAACCAGCCAG
CCGGAAGGGCCGAGCGCAGAAGTGGTCCTGCAACTTTATCCGCCTCCATCCAGTCTATTAATTGTTGCCG
GGAAGCTAGAGTAAGTAGTTCGCCAGTTAATAGTTTGCGCAACGTTGTTGCCATCGCTACAGGCATCGTG
GTGTCACGCTCGTCGTTTGGTATGGCTTCATTCAGCTCCGGTTCCCAACGATCAAGGCGAGTTACATGAT
CCCCCATGTTGTGCAAAAAAGCGGTTAGCTCCTTCGGTCCTCCGATCGTTGTCAGAAGTAAGTTGGCCGC
AGTGTTATCACTCATGGTTATGGCAGCACTGCATAATTCTCTTACTGTCATGCCATCCGTAAGATGCTTT
TCTGTGACTGGTGAGTACTCAACCAAGTCATTCTGAGAATAGTGTATGCGGCGACCGAGTTGCTCTTGCC
CGGCGTCAATACGGGATAATACCGCGCCACATAGCAGAACTTTAAAAGTGCTCATCATTGGAAAACGTTC
TTCGGGGCGAAAACTCTCAAGGATCTTACCGCTGTTGAGATCCAGTTCGATGTAACCCACTCGTGCACCC
AACTGATCTTCAGCATCTTTTACTTTCACCAGCGTTTCTGGGTGAGCAAAAACAGGAAGGCAAAATGCCG
CAAAAAAGGGAATAAGGGCGACACGGAAATGTTGAATACTCATATTCTTCCTTTTTCAATATTATTGAAG
CATTTATCAGGGTTATTGTCTCATGAGCGGATACATATTTGAATGTATTTAGAAAAATAAACAAATAGGG
GTCAGTGTTACAACCAATTAACCAATTCTGAACATTATCGCGAGCCCATTTATACCTGAATATGGCTCAT
AACACCCCTTGCTCATGACCAAAATCCCTTAACGTGAGTTACGCGCGCGTCGTTCCACTGAGCGTCAGAC
CCCGTAGAAAAGATCAAAGGATCTTCTTGAGATCCTTTTTTTCTGCGCGTAATCTGCTGCTTGCAAACAA
AAAAACCACCGCTACCAGCGGTGGTTTGTTTGCCGGATCAAGAGCTACCAACTCTTTTTCCGAAGGTAAC
TGGCTTCAGCAGAGCGCAGATACCAAATACTGTTCTTCTAGTGTAGCCGTAGTTAGCCCACCACTTCAAG
AACTCTGTAGCACCGCCTACATACCTCGCTCTGCTAATCCTGTTACCAGTGGCTGCTGCCAGTGGCGATA
AGTCGTGTCTTACCGGGTTGGACTCAAGACGATAGTTACCGGATAAGGCGCAGCGGTCGGGCTGAACGGG
GGGTTCGTGCACACAGCCCAGCTTGGAGCGAACGACCTACACCGAACTGAGATACCTACAGCGTGAGCTA
TGAGAAAGCGCCACGCTTCCCGAAGGGAGAAAGGCGGACAGGTATCCGGTAAGCGGCAGGGTCGGAACAG
GAGAGCGCACGAGGGAGCTTCCAGGGGGAAACGCCTGGTATCTTTATAGTCCTGTCGGGTTTCGCCACCT
CTGACTTGAGCGTCGATTTTTGTGATGCTCGTCAGGGGGGCGGAGCCTATGGAAAAACGCCAGCAACGCG
GCCTTTTTACGGTTCCTGGCCTTTTGCTGGCCTTTTGCTCACATGTTCTTTCCTGCGTTATCCCCTGATT
CTGTGGATAACCGTATTACCGCCTTTGAGTGAGCTGATACCGCTCGCCGCAGCCGAACGACCGAGCGCAG
CGAGTCAGTGAGCGAGGAAGCGGAAGGCGAGAGTAGGGAACTGCCAGGCATCAAACTAAGCAGAAGGCCC
CTGACGGATGGCCTTTTTGCGTTTCTACAAACTCTTTCTGTGTTGTAAAACGACGGCCAGTCTTAAGCTC
GGGCCCCCTGGGCGGTTCTGATAACGAGTAATCGTTAATCCGCAAATAACGTAAAAACCCGCTTCGGCGG
GTTTTTTTATGGGGGGAGTTTAGGGAAAGAGCATTTGTCAGAATATTTAAGGGCGCCTGTCACTTTGCTT
GATATATGAGAATTATTTAACCTTATAAATGAGAAAAAAGCAACGCACTTTAAATAAGATACGTTGCTTT
TTCGATTGATGAACACCTATAATTAAACTATTCATCTATTATTTATGATTTTTTGTATATACAATATTTC
TAGTTTGTTAAAGAGAATTAAGAAAATAAATCTCGAAAATAATAAAGGGAAAATCAGTTTTTGATATCAA
AATTATACATGTCAACGATAATACAAAATATAATACAAACTATAAGATGTTATCAGTATTTATTATCATT
TAGAATAAATTTTGTGTCGCCCTTAATTGTGAGCGGATAACAATTACGAGCTTCATGCACAGTGGCGTTG
ACTCAATATTGGCCATTAGCCATATTATTCATTGGTTATATAGCATAAATCAATATTGGCTATTGGCCAT
TGCATACGTTGTATCTATATCATAATATGTACATTTATATTGGCTCATGTCCAATATGACCGCCATGTT
Features (pLannotate 1.2.2; 21 found; start..end, strand, type, name):
     77..380     +  enhancer       CMV enhancer: human cytomegalovirus immediate early enhancer
    381..584     +  promoter       CMV promoter: human cytomegalovirus (CMV) immediate early promoter
    720..763     +  intron         CMV intron (fragment): modified intron A from human cytomegalovirus
    815..833     +  promoter       SP6 promoter: promoter for bacteriophage SP6 RNA polymerase
    837..874     +  CDS            IgH signal sequence (fragment): signal sequence from the mouse immunoglobulin heavy chain variable region
    977..1525    +  CDS            FCGR2B (fragment): FCG2B_HUMAN - Also known as CD32, FCG2, IGFR2. Experimental evidence at protein level: Swiss-Prot protein existence level 1. Receptor for the Fc region of complexed or aggregated immunoglobulins gamma. Low affinity receptor. Involved in a variety of effector and regulatory functions such as phagocytosis of immune complexes and modulation of antibody production by B-cells. Binding to this receptor results in down-modulation of previous state of cell activation triggered via antigen receptors on B-cells (BCR), T-cells (TCR) or via another Fc receptor. Isoform IIB1 fails to mediate endocytosis or
   1466..2218    +  CDS            IGHG4 (fragment): IGHG4_HUMAN - Experimental evidence at protein level: Swiss-Prot protein existence level 1. Constant region of immunoglobulin heavy chains. Immunoglobulins, also known as antibodies, are membrane-bound or secreted glycoproteins produced by B lymphocytes. In the recognition phase of humoral immunity, the membrane-bound immunoglobulins serve as receptors which, upon binding of a specific antigen, trigger the clonal expansion and differentiation of B lymphocytes into immunoglobulins- secreting plasma cells. Secreted immunoglobulins mediate the effector phase of humoral immunity, which results in
   2433..2544    +  polyA_signal   bGH poly(A) signal: bovine growth hormone polyadenylation signal
   2545..2653    +  rep_origin     f1 ori (fragment): f1 bacteriophage origin of replication; arrow indicates direction of (+) strand synthesis
   2667..2996    +  promoter       SV40 promoter: SV40 enhancer and early promoter
   3044..3091    +  promoter       EM7 promoter: synthetic bacterial promoter&nbsp
   3110..3709    +  CDS            PuroR (fragment): puromycin N-acetyltransferase; pac from Streptomyces; confers resistance to puromycin
   3719..3844    +  CDS            ble (fragment): BLE_KLEPN - Experimental evidence at protein level: Swiss-Prot protein existence level 1. Binding protein with a strong affinity to the bleomycin family of antibiotics. Binds to CL990; an antimitotic-antibiotic compound. From Klebsiella pneumoniae.
   3839..3960    +  polyA_signal   SV40 poly(A) signal: SV40 polyadenylation signal
   4013..4873    -  CDS            AmpR: β-lactamase; bla; confers resistance to ampicillin, carbenicillin, and related antibiotics
   4876..4972    -  promoter       AmpR promoter (fragment): bla
   5002..5026    -  CDS            KanR (fragment): aminoglycoside phosphotransferase; aph(3')-Ia; confers resistance to kanamycin
   5137..5725    +  rep_origin     ori: high-copy-number ColE1/pMB1/pBR322/pUC origin of replication
   5950..5967    +  terminator     rrnB T2 terminator (fragment): transcription terminator T2 from the E. coli rrnB gene
   5992..6011    -  CDS            lacZα (fragment): LacZα fragment of β-galactosidase; lacZ fragment
   6467..6483    +  protein_bind   lac operator: The lac repressor binds to the lac operator to inhibit transcription in E. coli. This inhibition can be relieved by adding lactose or isopropyl-β-D-thiogalactopyranoside (IPTG). lac repressor encoded by lacI
