[The description below was written by a language model from this plasmid's Addgene catalogue record and pLannotate feature annotations shown in this document.]
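Description:
pD649-HAsp-FCGR2C-Fc(DAPA)-AviTag-6xHis is a mammalian expression plasmid of about 6.6 kb, built on the pD649 backbone to produce a secreted, soluble form of a human cell-surface receptor ectodomain. It is maintained in E. coli at high copy through a ColE1/pUC-type origin and selected with ampicillin via the β-lactamase gene. A fragment of the f1 origin and short remnants of KanR, lacZα and a lac operator are also annotated but appear to be backbone vestiges. An SV40 early promoter/EM7 promoter unit drives a puromycin N-acetyltransferase coding region followed by an SV40 polyadenylation signal, which would allow puromycin selection in mammalian cells, although the record does not describe this use.

The expression cassette consists of the CMV enhancer and immediate-early promoter, a fragment of CMV intron A, and an SP6 promoter placed just upstream of the open reading frame. The name indicates an HA-derived signal peptide, whereas the automated annotation labels a partial match there as a mouse IgH signal sequence. The 543 bp human FCGR2C (CD32C) extracellular domain follows. The annotation tool calls it FCGR2B, which probably reflects the close similarity of these low-affinity Fcγ receptor ectodomains. It is fused at its C terminus to a human IgG Fc carrying the D265A and P329A (DAPA) substitutions, generally used to reduce Fc effector binding, and then to an AviTag for site-specific biotinylation and a 6xHis tag for purification. A bGH polyadenylation signal ends the transcript. The insert sits between preserved NotI and AscI sites, allowing ectodomain exchange. The plasmid belongs to a collection used to map human IgSF cell-surface protein interactions. The depositor notes that some members may carry an IS4-like transposase insertion upstream of the CMV promoter, though none is annotated here.
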