Addgene plasmid #156583: pD649-HAsp-FCGR2C-Fc(DAPA)-AviTag-6xHis
Purpose: Mammalian expression of cell-surface protein extracellular domain fused to Fc(DAPA)-Avi-6xHis. Protein is secreted from cells.
Depositing lab: Chris Garcia. Depositing organization: Stanford University. Publication: A Human IgSF Cell-Surface Interactome Reveals a Complex Network of Protein-Protein Interactions. Wojtowicz WM, Vielmetter J, Fernandes RA, Siepe DH, Eastman CL, Chisholm GB, Cox S, Klock H, Anderson PW, Rue SM, Miller JJ, Glaser SM, Bragstad ML, Vance J, Lam AW, Lesley SA, Zinn K, Garcia KC. Cell. 2020 Aug 20;182(4):1027-1043.e17. doi: 10.1016/j.cell.2020.07.025. PubMed 32822567.
Backbone
  Vector backbone: pD649
  Backbone size w/o insert (bp): 6106
  Vector type: Mammalian Expression
Growth in bacteria
  Bacterial resistance: Ampicillin, 100 μg/mL
  Growth temperature: 37°C
  Growth strain: DH5alpha
  Copy number: High Copy
Gene/Insert
  Gene/Insert name: FCGR2C (alt name: FCG2C)
  Species: H. sapiens (human)
  Insert size (bp): 543
  Mutation: Fc region of human IgG contains D265A and P329A mutations (DAPA)
  Entrez Gene: FCGR2C (a.k.a. CD32, CD32C, CDW32, FCG2, FCRIIC, IGFR2)
  Promoter: CMV/SP6
  Tag / fusion protein: Fc(DAPA)-AviTag-6xHis (C terminal on backbone)
  Cloning method: Restriction Enzyme; 5′ cloning site GCGGCCGC (not destroyed); 3′ cloning site GGCGCGCC (not destroyed)
  Sequencing primers: 5′ ATTTAGGTGACACTATAG; 3′ CACGTACCAGTTGAACTTCACC
Resource information
  A portion of this plasmid was derived from a plasmid made by: synthesis by ThermoFisher
Terms and licenses: Academic/Nonprofit Terms; Industry Terms: Not Available to Industry
Depositor comments: Some plasmids in this collection may have an IS4-like element ISVsa5 family transposase upstream of the CMV promoter.
How to cite: pD649-HAsp-FCGR2C-Fc(DAPA)-AviTag-6xHis was a gift from Chris Garcia (Addgene plasmid # 156583 ; http://n2t.net/addgene:156583 ; RRID:Addgene_156583)
