>Addgene plasmid #156583 | pD649-HAsp-FCGR2C-Fc(DAPA)-AviTag-6xHis | depositor partial sequence | sequence record 302276 | insert (extracellular domain)
ACACCAGCTGCTCCTCCAAAAGCTGTGCTGAAGCTGGAACCCCAGTGGATCAACGTGCTGCAAGAGGATA
GCGTGACCCTGACCTGTAGAGGCACACACAGCCCTGAGAGCGACAGCATCCAGTGGTTCCACAACGGCAA
TCTGATCCCCACACACACCCAGCCTAGCTACCGGTTCAAGGCCAACAACAACGACAGCGGCGAGTACACC
TGTCAGACAGGCCAGACATCTCTGAGCGATCCTGTGCACCTGACAGTGCTGTCTGAATGGCTGGTGCTGC
AGACCCCTCACCTGGAATTTCAAGAGGGCGAGACAATCGTGCTGCGGTGCCACTCTTGGAAGGACAAGCC
TCTGGTCAAAGTGACATTCTTCCAGAACGGGAAGTCCAAGAAGTTCAGCAGAAGCGACCCCAACTTCAGC
ATCCCTCAGGCCAATCACAGCCACTCCGGCGATTACCACTGTACCGGCAATATCGGCTACACCCTGTACA
GCAGCAAGCCCGTGACAATCACAGTGCAGGCCCCTAGCAGCAGCCCTATGGGA
